>Addgene plasmid #108304 | pET28a-MH6-RspCas13d_RspCasWYL1 | addgene full sequence | sequence record 208500 | Addgene NGS Result
TAATACGACTCACTATAGGGGAATTGTGAGCGGATAACAATTCCCCTCTAGATTTACACTTTATGCTTCC
GGCTCGTATGTTTCTAGAGAATTCAAATAATTTTGTTTAACTTTAAGAAGGAGATTTAAATATGAAAATC
GAAGAAGGTAAAGGTCACCATCACCATCACCACATGGCCAAAAAGAACAAAATGAAACCGCGTGAACTGC
GTGAAGCACAGAAAAAAGCACGTCAGCTGAAAGCAGCAGAAATTAACAATAATGCAGCACCGGCAATTGC
AGCAATGCCTGCAGCAGAAGTTATTGCACCGGTTGCAGAAAAAAAGAAAAGCAGCGTTAAAGCAGCCGGT
ATGAAAAGCATTCTGGTGAGCAAAAACAAAATGTATATCACCAGCTTTGGCAAAGGTAATAGCGCAGTTC
TGGAATATGAAGTGGATAACAACGATTACAATCAGACCCAGCTGAGCAGCAAAGGTAGCAGCAATATTGA
GCTGCGTGGTGTTAATGAAGTGAACATTACCTTTAGCAGCAAACACGGTTTTGAAAGCGGTGTTGAAATC
AATACCAGCAATCCGACACATCGTAGCGGTGAAAGCAGTCCGGTTCGTGGTGATATGCTGGGCCTGAAAA
GCGAACTGGAAAAACGCTTTTTTGGCAAAACCTTCGATGACAACATTCATATCCAGCTGATCTATAACAT
CCTGGACATCGAAAAAATTCTGGCCGTTTATGTGACCAACATTGTGTATGCACTGAATAACATGCTGAGC
ATTAAAGATAGCGAGAGCTATGATGATTTCATGGGTTATCTGAGCGCACGCAATACCTATGAAGTTTTTA
CCCATCCGGATAAAAGCAACCTGAGCGATAAAGCAAAAGGCAACATCAAAAAATCCTTTAGCACCTTCAA
CGACCTGCTGAAAACCAAACGTCTGGGTTATTTTGGTCTGGAAGAACCGAAAACAAAAGATACCCGTGTT
AGCCAGGCATACAAAAAACGTGTTTATCACATGCTGGCAATTGTGGGTCAGATTCGTCAGAGCGTGTTTC
ATGATAAAAGTAGCAAACTGGATGAGGACCTGTATAGCTTTATCGATATCATCGATTCCGAATATCGTGA
AACCCTGGATTATCTGGTTGATGAACGTTTTGACAGCATCAACAAAGGTTTTATCCAGGGCAACAAAGTG
AATATTAGCCTGCTGATCGATATGATGAAAGGCTATGAAGCCGATGATATTATCCGCCTGTATTATGATT
TTATCGTGCTGAAAAGCCAGAAGAATCTGGGCTTTAGTATCAAAAAACTGCGCGAGAAAATGCTGGATGA
ATATGGCTTTCGCTTCAAAGATAAACAGTATGATAGCGTGCGTAGCAAGATGTATAAACTGATGGATTTT
CTGCTGTTCTGCAACTATTATCGCAATGATGTTGTTGCCGGTGAAGCACTGGTTCGTAAACTGCGTTTTA
GCATGACCGATGATGAAAAAGAAGGTATTTACGCAGACGAAGCAAGCAAACTGTGGGGTAAATTTCGTAA
CGATTTTGAGAACATTGCCGACCATATGAACGGTGATGTTATTAAAGAACTGGGCAAAGCCGATATGGAT
TTCGATGAAAAAATACTGGACAGCGAGAAAAAAAACGCAAGCGATCTGCTGTATTTCAGCAAGATGATTT
ATATGCTGACCTATTTCCTGGATGGCAAAGAAATTAATGATCTGCTGACCACGCTGATTAGCAAATTTGA
TAACATCAAAGAATTTCTGAAAATCATGAAAAGCTCAGCCGTTGATGTTGAATGTGAACTGACCGCAGGT
TATAAACTGTTTAATGATAGCCAGCGCATTACCAACGAACTGTTCATTGTTAAAAACATTGCGAGCATGC
GTAAACCGGCAAGCAGCGCAAAACTGACCATGTTTCGTGATGCACTGACCATTCTGGGTATTGATGATAA
CATTACCGATGATCGCATTAGCGAAATCCTGAAGCTGAAAGAAAAAGGTAAAGGTATTCATGGCCTGCGC
AACTTTATTACCAATAACGTGATTGAAAGCTCCCGCTTTGTGTACCTGATCAAATATGCAAATGCCCAGA
AAATTCGCAAAGTGGCGAAAAATGAAAAGGTGGTGATGTTTGTGTTAGGTGGTATTCCGGATACACAGAT
TGAACGCTATTACAAAAGCTGCGTTGAATTTCCGGATATGAACAGCAGCCTGGAAGTTAAACGTAGTGAA
CTGGCACGTATGATCAAAAACATCAGCTTCGACGATTTCAAGAACGTTAAACAGCAGGCAAAAGGTCGTG
AAAATGTTGCAAAAGAACGTGCCAAAGCAGTGATTGGTCTGTATCTGACCGTTATGTATCTGCTGGTTAA
AAATCTGGTTAACGTGAATGCCCGTTATGTGATTGCAATTCATTGTCTGGAACGTGATTTCGGCCTGTAT
AAAGAAATCATTCCGGAACTGGCAAGCAAGAACCTGAAAAATGATTATCGTATTCTGAGTCAGACCCTGT
GTGAACTGTGTGATAAAAGCCCGAACCTGTTTCTGAAGAAAAACGAACGTCTGCGCAAATGCGTTGAGGT
GGATATTAACAATGCAGATAGCAGCATGACCCGCAAATATCGTAATTGTATTGCACATCTGACAGTTGTG
CGCGAACTGAAAGAATATATTGGTGATATTCGTACCGTGGACAGCTACTTTAGCATCTATCATTATGTTA
TGCAGCGGTGTATTACCAAACGCGAAAATGATACCAAACAAGAAGAGAAAATCAAATACGAGGACGATCT
GCTTAAAAACCACGGCTATACCAAAGATTTTGTGAAAGCCCTGAATAGCCCGTTCGGTTATAACATTCCG
CGTTTCAAAAATCTGAGCATCGAGCAGCTGTTTGATCGTAATGAATATCTGACGGAAAAATAATAAGAAT
TCGGATCCAAATAATTTTGTTTAACTTTAAGAAGGAGATTTAAATATGAAAATCGAAGAAGGTAAAGGTC
ACCATCACCATCACCACATGCTGATTCCGCCTAGCACCTTTCTGCCGAAACGTGATAAAAATGTTCCGTA
TATTGCAGAGGTTCAGAGCATTCCGCTGAGCCCGAGCGCATATAGCGTTATTATCAAAGATAAGAGCATC
TTTGAAACCAGCCTGAGTCCGAATGGTAGCGTTAGCATGAGCAGCTTTCTGACCAGCATTTTTGATAGCG
CCTATATCGCAAGCCTGAAATACAAAAGCGACGACAACTATAAATACATTGGTATTCCGCTGCTGAACGC
CTTTGTTAAATGGCAGATTGAAGAAATTGATGATGGCCTGGATGACAAGAGCAAAGAAATCATTAAAAGC
TATCTGATCAGCAAGCTGAGCGCCAAATATGAAAAAACCAAAACCGAAAATGCCGTTCGTGTTCGTCTGA
GCATTTGTCGTGATCTGTATGATACCCTGAGCAGCGACGATCTGTATTATGAAAATAAAGTGTATAGCAG
CACCCTGCGTCGTTTTCTGAAAGCAGTTTATGAAGATTATGCACTGCTGAGCGATTGTGAACGTGAACGT
CTGATTTTTGCCGATAACATCATCAAAATCAACGAAGTGATTAAGCAGAATGGCAGCCGTTATTATAGCT
TCATTTATGCCTATAGCAACATGTACAGCCGTGAAAAACGTCGTATTCGCCTGATTCCGTATCGTATTGT
TTCCGATGAGTACAAAATGTATAACTACCTGGTTTGTCTGAGCGACGAAAAAAGCGCAGGTAAAGAATTT
AAAGCAGATAGCTGTCGTATTAGCCGTCTGAGCGGTCTGAGTATTGCAGAAAAACTGAGCCAGAAAGAAT
ATAGCAGCGTGACCGAATATGAACGCCTGAAAGAAGTTCACGTTAAAAGCGTTAAACACCTGTTAAGCGA
TCCGCGTTTTGGTAGTGATGAAAGCGATATTAGCAAAGTGTATCTGACCGAAAAAGGCGTGGAAATGTTT
GGCAAAATTCTGTATCAGCGTCCGATTCTGAAAGGCAATGAGAAACCGAAACCTAATGCCGTGAATGAAT
TTATCAGCCCTCCGATTCAGGTGAAATACTACTTTAACAAATTCGGCAAAGACGGCGTTATTCTGAGCCC
GTCTGATAGCTTTGAAGAGATGCGTACCCTGTATGTTGAAGGTGCCGAAGCATATAATCGTGAAGTTGAA
ATGTAATAAGGATCCCTCGAGTTGACAGCTAGCTCAGTCCTAGGTATAATGCTAGCAGAGACCATGGCCA
CCGGTCTCTGCTAAAGATATGAGGAGCTCAAACTCGAGCTGCTAACAAAGCCCGAAAGGAAGCTGAGTTG
GCTGCTGCCACCGCTGAGCAATAACTAGCATAACCCCTTGGGGCCTCTAAACGGGTCTTGAGGGGTTTTT
TGCTGAAAGGAGGAACTATATCCGGATTGGCGAATGGG
[124 nt withheld, positions 4449-4572]
C
[91 nt withheld, positions 4574-4664]
A
[49 nt withheld, positions 4666-4714]
CCTTTGACGTTGGAGTCCACGTTCTTT
[37 nt withheld, positions 4742-4778]
ACCCTATCTCGGTCTATTCTTTTGATTTATAAGGGATTTTGCCGATTTCGGCCTATTGGTTAAAAAATGA
GCTGATTTAACAAAAATTTAACGCGAATTTTAACAAAATATTAACGCTTACAATTTAGGTGGCACTTTTC
GGGGAAATGTGCGCGGAACCCCTATTTGTTTATTTTTCTAAATACATTCAAATATGTATCCGCTCATGAA
TTAATTCTTAGAAAAACTCATCGAGCATCAAATGAAACTGCAATTTATTCATATCAGGATTATCAATACC
ATATTTTTGAAAAAGCCGTTTCTGTAATGAAGGAGAAAACTCACCGAGGCAGTTCCATAGGATGGCAAGA
TCCTGGTATCGGTCTGCGATTCCGACTCGTCCAACATCAATACAACCTATTAATTTCCCCTCGTCAAAAA
TAAGGTTATCAAGTGAGAAATCACCATGAGTGACGACTGAATCCGGTGAGAATGGCAAAAGTTTATGCAT
TTCTTTCCAGACTTGTTCAACAGGCCAGCCATTACGCTCGTCATCAAAATCACTCGCATCAACCAAACCG
TTATTCATTCGTGATTGCGCCTGAGCGAGACGAAATACGCGATCGCTGTTAAAAGGACAATTACAAACAG
GAATCGAATGCAACCGGCGCAGGAACACTGCCAGCGCATCAACAATATTTTCACCTGAATCAGGATATTC
TTCTAATACCTGGAATGCTGTTTTCCCGGGGATCGCAGTGGTGAGTAACCATGCATCATCAGGAGTACGG
ATAAAATGCTTGATGGTCGGAAGAGGCATAAATTCCGTCAGCCAGTTTAGTCTGACCATCTCATCTGTAA
CATCATTGGCAACGCTACCTTTGCCATGTTTCAGAAACAACTCTGGCGCATCGGGCTTCCCATACAATCG
ATAGATTGTCGCACCTGATTGCCCGACATTATCGCGAGCCCATTTATACCCATATAAATCAGCATCCATG
TTGGAATTTAATCGCGGCCTAGAGCAAGACGTTTCCCGTTGAATATGGCTCATAACACCCCTTGTATTAC
TGTTTATGTAAGCAGACAGTTTTATTGTTCATGACCAAAATCCCTTAACGTGAGTTTTCGTTCCACTGAG
CGTCAGACCCCGTAGAAAAGATCAAAGGATCTTCTTGAGATCCTTTTTTTCTGCGCGTAATCTGCTGCTT
GCAAACAAAAAAACCACCGCTACCAGCGGTGGTTTGTTTGCCGGATCAAGAGCTACCAACTCTTTTTCCG
AAGGTAACTGGCTTCAGCAGAGCGCAGATACCAAATACTGTCCTTCTAGTGTAGCCGTAGTTAGGCCACC
ACTTCAAGAACTCTGTAGCACCGCCTACATACCTCGCTCTGCTAATCCTGTTACCAGTGGCTGCTGCCAG
TGGCGATAAGTCGTGTCTTACCGGGTTGGACTCAAGACGATAGTTACCGGATAAGGCGCAGCGGTCGGGC
TGAACGGGGGGTTCGTGCACACAGCCCAGCTTGGAGCGAACGACCTACACCGAACTGAGATACCTACAGC
GTGAGCTATGAGAAAGCGCCACGCTTCCCGAAGGGAGAAAGGCGGACAGGTATCCGGTAAGCGGCAGGGT
CGGAACAGGAGAGCGCACGAGGGAGCTTCCAGGGGGAAACGCCTGGTATCTTTATAGTCCTGTCGGGTTT
CGCCACCTCTGACTTGAGCGTCGATTTTTGTGATGCTCGTCAGGGGGGCGGAGCCTATGGAAAAACGCCA
GCAACGCGGCCTTTTTACGGTTCCTGGCCTTTTGCTGGCCTTTTGCTCACATGTTCTTTCCTGCGTTATC
CCCTGATTCTGTGGATAACCGTATTACCGCCTTTGAGTGAGCTGATACCGCTCGCCGCAGCCGAACGACC
GAGCGCAGCGAGTCAGTGAGCGAGGAAGCGGAAGAGCGCCTGATGCGGTATTTTCTCCTTACGCATCTGT
GCGGTATTTCACACCGCAATGGTGCACTCTCAGTACAATCTGCTCTGATGCCGCATAGTTAAGCCAGTAT
ACACTCCGCTATCGCTACGTGACTGGGTCATGGCTGCGCCCCGACACCCGCCAACACCCGCTGACGCGCC
CTGACGGGCTTGTCTGCTCCCGGCATCCGCTTACAGACAAGCTGTGACCGTCTCCGGGAGCTGCATGTGT
CAGAGGTTTTCACCGTCATCACCGAAACGCGCGAGGCAGCTGCGGTAAAGCTCATCAGCGTGGTCGTGAA
GCGATTCACAGATGTCTGCCTGTTCATCCGCGTCCAGCTCGTTGAGTTTCTCCAGAAGCGTTAATGTCTG
GCTTCTGATAAAGCGGGCCATGTTAAGGGCGGTTTTTTCCTGTTTGGTCACTGATGCCTCCGTGTAAGGG
GGATTTCTGTTCATGGGGGTAATGATACCGATGAAACGAGAGAGGATGCTCACGATACGGGTTACTGATG
ATGAACATGCCCGGTTACTGGAACGTTGTGAGGGTAAACAACTGGCGGTATGGATGCGGCGGGACCAGAG
AAAAATCACTCAGGGTCAATGCCAGCGCTTCGTTAATACAGATGTAGGTGTTCCACAGGGTAGCCAGCAG
CATCCTGCGATGCAGATCCGGAACATAATGGTGCAGGGCGCTGACTTCCGCGTTTCCAGACTTTACGAAA
CACGGAAACCGAAGACCATTCATGTTGTTGCTCAGGTCGCAGACGTTTTGCAGCAGCAGTCGCTTCACGT
TCGCTCGCGTATCGGTGATTCATTCTGCTAACCAGTAAGGCAACCCCGCCAGCCTAGCCGGGTCCTCAAC
GACAGGAGCACGATCATGCGCACCCGTGGGGCCGCCATGCCGGCGATAATGGCCTGCTTCTCGCCGAAAC
GTTTGGTGGCGGGACCAGTGACGAAGGCTTGAGCGAGGGCGTGCAAGATTCCGAATACCGCAAGCGACAG
GCCGATCATCGTCGCGCTCCAGCGAAAGCGGTCCTCGCCGAAAATGACCCAGAGCGCTGCCGGCACCTGT
CCTACGAGTTGCATGATAAAGAAGACAGTCATAAGTGCGGCGACGATAGTCATGCCCCGCGCCCACCGGA
AGGAGCTGACTGGGTTGAAGGCTCTCAAGGGCATCGGTCGAGATCCCGGTGCCTAATGAGTGAGCTAACT
TACATTAATTGCGTTGCGCTCACTGCCCGCTTTCCAGTCGGGAAACCTGTCGTGCCAGCTGCATTAATGA
ATCGGCCAACGCGCGGGGAGAGGCGGTTTGCGTATTGGGCGCCAGGGTGGTTTTTCTTTTCACCAGTGAG
ACGGGCAACAGCTGATTGCCCTTCACCGCCTGGCCCTGAGAGAGTTGCAGCAAGCGGTCCACGCTGGTTT
GCCCCAGCAGGCGAAAATCCTGTTTGATGGTGGTTAACGGCGGGATATAACATGAGCTGTCTTCGGTATC
GTCGTATCCCACTACCGAGATATCCGCACCAACGCGCAGCCCGGACTCGGTAATGGCGCGCATTGCGCCC
AGCGCCATCTGATCGTTGGCAACCAGCATCGCAGTGGGAACGATGCCCTCATTCAGCATTTGCATGGTTT
GTTGAAAACCGGACATGGCACTCCAGTCGCCTTCCCGTTCCGCTATCGGCTGAATTTGATTGCGAGTGAG
ATATTTATGCCAGCCAGCCAGACGCAGACGCGCCGAGACAGAACTTAATGGGCCCGCTAACAGCGCGATT
TGCTGGTGACCCAATGCGACCAGATGCTCCACGCCCAGTCGCGTACCGTCTTCATGGGAGAAAATAATAC
TGTTGATGGGTGTCTGGTCAGAGACATCAAGAAATAACGCCGGAACATTAGTGCAGGCAGCTTCCACAGC
AATGGCATCCTGGTCATCCAGCGGATAGTTAATGATCAGCCCACTGACGCGTTGCGCGAGAAGATTGTGC
ACCGCCGCTTTACAGGCTTCGACGCCGCTTCGTTCTACCATCGACACCACCACGCTGGCACCCAGTTGAT
CGGCGCGAGATTTAATCGCCGCGACAATTTGCGACGGCGCGTGCAGGGCCAGACTGGAGGTGGCAACGCC
AATCAGCAACGACTGTTTGCCCGCCAGTTGTTGTGCCACGCGGTTGGGAATGTAATTCAGCTCCGCCATC
GCCGCTTCCACTTTTTCCCGCGTTTTCGCAGAAACGTGGCTGGCCTGGTTCACCACGCGGGAAACGGTCT
GATAAGAGACACCGGCATACTCTGCGACATCGTATAACGTTACTGGTTTCACATTCACCACCCTGAATTG
ACTCTCTTCCGGGCGCTATCATGCCATACCGCGAAAGGTTTTGCGCCATTCGATGGTGTCCGGGATCTCG
ACGCTCTCCCTTATGCGACTCCTGCATTAGGAAGCAGCCCAGTAGTAGGTTGAGGCCGTTGAGCACCGCC
GCCGCAAGGAATGGTGCATGCAAGGAGATGGCGCCCAACAGTCCCCCGGCCACGGGGCCTGCCACCATAC
CCACGCCGAAACAAGCGCTCATGAGCCCGAAGTGGCGAGCCCGATCTTCCCCATCGGTGATGTCGGCGAT
ATAGGCGCCAGCAACCGCACCTGTGGCGCCGGTGATGCCGGCCACGATGCGTCCGGCGTAGAGGATCGAG
ATCTCGATCCCGCGAAAT
Features (pLannotate 1.2.2; 22 found; start..end, strand, type, name):
      1..19      +  promoter       T7 promoter: promoter for bacteriophage T7 RNA polymerase
     20..44      +  protein_bind   lac operator: The lac repressor binds to the lac operator to inhibit transcription in E. coli. This inhibition can be relieved by adding lactose or isopropyl-β-D-thiogalactopyranoside (IPTG). lac repressor encoded by lacI
     53..82      +  promoter       lac promoter: promoter for the E. coli lac operon
    102..124     +  RBS            RBS: efficient ribosome binding site from bacteriophage T7 gene 10 (Olins and Rangwala, 1989)
    156..172     +  CDS            6xHis (fragment): 6xHis affinity tag
   2956..2978    +  RBS            RBS: efficient ribosome binding site from bacteriophage T7 gene 10 (Olins and Rangwala, 1989)
   3010..3026    +  CDS            6xHis (fragment): 6xHis affinity tag
   4222..4256    +  promoter       J23119 promoter: bacterial promoter (Registry of Standard Biological Parts BBa J23119)
   4308..4357    +  CDS            SET1 (fragment): solubility-enhancement tag derived from T7 phage gene 10B
   4365..4412    +  terminator     T7 terminator: transcription terminator for bacteriophage T7 RNA polymerase
   4449..4877    +  rep_origin     f1 ori (sequence partly withheld): f1 bacteriophage origin of replication; arrow indicates direction of (+) strand synthesis
   4930..4987    +  promoter       AmpR promoter (fragment): bla
   4996..5811    -  CDS            KanR: aminoglycoside phosphotransferase; aph(3')-Ia; confers resistance to kanamycin in bacteria or G418 (Geneticin®) in eukaryotes
   5933..6521    +  rep_origin     ori: high-copy-number ColE1/pMB1/pBR322/pUC origin of replication
   6707..6846    -  misc_feature   bom: basis of mobility region from pBR322
   6948..7139    -  CDS            rop: Rop protein, which maintains plasmids at low copy number; rop
   7156..7536    +  CDS            YPB1_ECOLX: Protein predicted: Swiss-Prot protein existence level 4. From Escherichia coli.
   7608..7899    -  CDS            TcR (fragment): tetracycline efflux protein; tet; confers resistance to tetracycline
   7914..7935    -  protein_bind   CAP binding site: CAP binding activates transcription in the presence of cAMP. E. coli catabolite activator protein
   7948..9030    -  CDS            lacI: lac repressor; lacI; The lac repressor binds to the lac operator to inhibit transcription in E. coli. This inhibition can be relieved by adding lactose or isopropyl-β-D-thiogalactopyranoside (IPTG).
   9031..9108    -  promoter       lacI promoter: lacI
   9116..9395    -  CDS            TcR (fragment): tetracycline efflux protein; tet; confers resistance to tetracycline
