[The description below was written by a language model from this plasmid's Addgene catalogue record and pLannotate feature annotations shown in this document.]
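Description:
pET28a-MH6-RspCas13d_RspCasWYL1 is a bacterial expression plasmid of about 9.4 kb built on the Novagen pET-28a(+) backbone. It co-produces two components of a type VI-D CRISPR system in E. coli: the RNA-targeting effector RspCas13d and its WYL-domain accessory protein RspWYL1. The associated study reports that this accessory protein positively modulates Cas13d activity. Both coding sequences are synthetic and codon-optimized for E. coli. The plasmid is selected with kanamycin through an aph(3')-Ia KanR gene. It replicates from a pBR322-type ColE1 origin accompanied by the bom region and rop, consistent with its low-copy listing. An f1 origin is also present, as is the backbone lacI gene with its own promoter, which supplies lac repressor.

The expression region begins with a T7 promoter and an adjacent lac operator, followed by an annotated lac promoter, which is the promoter named in the catalogue entry. Two T7 gene 10 ribosome binding sites are annotated, each followed shortly by a His-tag fragment that matches the N-terminal mH6 tag recorded for each insert. Their spacing fits the stated insert sizes, with RspCas13d (about 2.8 kb) first and RspWYL1 (about 1.2 kb) second. This suggests a bicistronic, IPTG-responsive transcript, and a T7 terminator lies further downstream. The open reading frames themselves are not annotated in the feature table.

Between the second gene and the terminator lies a constitutive J23119 promoter. The record does not say what it drives; a CRISPR array or guide RNA cassette would be plausible but is not documented. The short SET1 and TcR fragments are probably backbone remnants or annotation artefacts. The construct is suited to co-expression and His-tag purification of the two proteins, or to studying Cas13d activity and its modulation in bacteria.
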