Addgene plasmid #108304: pET28a-MH6-RspCas13d_RspCasWYL1
Purpose: Expresses E. coli codon optimized RspCas13d and RspCasWYL1 in the pET28a backbone.
Depositing lab: Arbor Biotechnologies. Publication: Cas13d Is a Compact RNA-Targeting Type VI CRISPR Effector Positively Modulated by a WYL-Domain-Containing Accessory Protein. Yan WX, Chong S, Zhang H, Makarova KS, Koonin EV, Cheng DR, Scott DA. Mol Cell. 2018 Mar 9. pii: S1097-2765(18)30173-4. doi: 10.1016/j.molcel.2018.02.028. PubMed 29551514.
Backbone
  Vector backbone: pET-28a(+)
  Backbone manufacturer: Novagen
  Backbone size w/o insert (bp): 5390
  Total vector size (bp): 9420
  Vector type: Bacterial Expression, CRISPR
Growth in bacteria
  Bacterial resistance: Kanamycin, 50 μg/mL
  Growth temperature: 37°C
  Growth strain: DH5alpha
  Copy number: Low Copy
Gene/Insert 1
  Gene/Insert name: RspCas13d
  Species: Synthetic
  Insert size (bp): 2763
  Promoter: lac
  Tag / fusion protein: mH6 tag (N terminal on insert)
  Cloning method: Restriction Enzyme; 5′ cloning site EcoRI (not destroyed); 3′ cloning site EcoRI (not destroyed)
  Sequencing primers: 5′ ATGGCCAAAAAGAACAAAATGAAACC
Gene/Insert 2
  Gene/Insert name: RspWYL1
  Species: Synthetic
  Insert size (bp): 1182
  Tag / fusion protein: mH6 tag (N terminal on insert)
  Cloning method: Restriction Enzyme; 5′ cloning site BamHI (not destroyed); 3′ cloning site BamHI (not destroyed)
  Sequencing primers: 5′ ATGCTGATTCCGCCTAGCAC
Terms and licenses: Academic/Nonprofit Terms; Industry Terms: Not Available to Industry
Depositor comments: For commercial use, please contact Arbor Biotechnologies at .
How to cite: pET28a-MH6-RspCas13d_RspCasWYL1 was a gift from Arbor Biotechnologies (Addgene plasmid # 108304 ; http://n2t.net/addgene:108304 ; RRID:Addgene_108304)
